Addgene plasmid #173978: pGL3-noSV40-humanEC1.45_p300peak1-2_del6
Purpose: Firefly luciferase enhancer reporter plasmid.
Depositing lab: Joanna Wysocka. Depositing organization: Stanford University. Publication: Loss of Extreme Long-Range Enhancers in Human Neural Crest Drives a Craniofacial Disorder. Long HK, Osterwalder M, Welsh IC, Hansen K, Davies JOJ, Liu YE, Koska M, Adams AT, Aho R, Arora N, Ikeda K, Williams RM, Sauka-Spengler T, Porteus MH, Mohun T, Dickel DE, Swigut T, Hughes JR, Higgs DR, Visel A, Selleri L, Wysocka J. Cell Stem Cell. 2020 Nov 5;27(5):765-783.e14. doi: 10.1016/j.stem.2020.09.001. Epub 2020 Sep 28. PubMed 32991838.
Backbone
  Vector backbone: pGL3-Promoter, GenBank: U47298.2
  Backbone manufacturer: Promega
  Backbone size w/o insert (bp): 5016
  Vector type: Luciferase
Growth in bacteria
  Bacterial resistance: Ampicillin, 100 μg/mL
  Growth temperature: 37°C
  Growth strain: DH5alpha
  Copy number: High Copy
Gene/Insert
  Gene/Insert name: p300 peak 1 and peak 2 from SOX9 enhancer cluster EC1.45 with tiled deletion #6
  Species: H. sapiens (human)
  Insert size (bp): 1458
  Mutation: Tiled deletion #6
  Promoter: SV40 promoter
  Cloning method: Restriction Enzyme; 5′ cloning site unknown (unknown if destroyed)
  Sequencing primers: 5′ CGCTCTCCATCAAAACAAAACG; 3′ GAGTTAGGGGCGGGATGG
Terms and licenses: Academic/Nonprofit Terms; Industry Terms: Not Available to Industry
How to cite: pGL3-noSV40-humanEC1.45_p300peak1-2_del6 was a gift from Joanna Wysocka (Addgene plasmid # 173978 ; http://n2t.net/addgene:173978 ; RRID:Addgene_173978)
