[The description below was written by a language model from this plasmid's Addgene catalogue record and pLannotate feature annotations shown in this document.]
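Description:
pGL3-noSV40-humanEC1.45_p300peak1-2_del6 is a firefly luciferase enhancer reporter plasmid built on the pGL3-Promoter backbone and intended for transient transfection assays of enhancer activity. It is propagated in E. coli as a high-copy plasmid through a ColE1/pUC-type origin and is selected with ampicillin via the β-lactamase gene and its native promoter. An f1 phage origin is also present, which in principle allows single-stranded DNA production. The short fragments annotated as TcR, lacZα and SV40 large T antigen appear to be backbone remnants rather than functional genes.

The test element is a 1,458 bp human insert comprising p300 peak 1 and peak 2 of the SOX9 enhancer cluster EC1.45, carrying "tiled deletion #6", one of a series of deletions across the region; the record does not give the position or extent of the deleted segment. In the feature table the insert is not annotated, but an unannotated gap of about the right size lies between the upstream synthetic poly(A) signal and transcriptional pause site, which block read-through transcription from the backbone, and the SV40 early promoter. That minimal promoter drives the luc+ firefly luciferase coding sequence, which is terminated by the SV40 late poly(A) signal. Luciferase output therefore reports how strongly the cloned fragment boosts transcription from the SV40 promoter. The "noSV40" in the name is not explained in the record, and an SV40 promoter is both listed and annotated. Comparing this deletion variant with the intact fragment allows mapping of the sequences needed for enhancer function, in the context of a study of long-range SOX9 enhancers in human neural crest and craniofacial disease.
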