Features (pLannotate 1.2.2; 12 found; start..end, strand, type, name):
     28..1680    +  CDS            luciferase: firefly luciferase; luc+; enhanced luc+ version of the luciferase gene
   1721..1842    -  polyA_signal   SV40 poly(A) signal: SV40 polyadenylation signal
   1865..1933    -  CDS            large T antigen (fragment): large T antigen from SV40 (simian virus 40)
   1955..2087    +  CDS            TcR (fragment): tetracycline efflux protein; tet; confers resistance to tetracycline
   2267..2855    -  rep_origin     ori: high-copy-number ColE1/pMB1/pBR322/pUC origin of replication
   3026..3886    -  CDS            AmpR: β-lactamase; bla; confers resistance to ampicillin, carbenicillin, and related antibiotics
   3887..3991    -  promoter       AmpR promoter: bla
   4018..4446    +  rep_origin     f1 ori (sequence partly withheld): f1 bacteriophage origin of replication; arrow indicates direction of (+) strand synthesis
   4478..4545    -  CDS            lacZα (fragment): LacZα fragment of β-galactosidase; lacZ fragment
   4604..4652    +  polyA_signal   poly(A) signal: synthetic polyadenylation signal
   4666..4757    +  misc_feature   pause site: RNA polymerase II transcriptional pause signal from the human α2 globin gene
   6270..6466    +  promoter       SV40 promoter: SV40 early promoter
>Addgene plasmid #173978 | pGL3-noSV40-humanEC1.45_p300peak1-2_del6 | addgene full sequence | sequence record 341753 | Addgene NGS Result
CATTCCGGTACTGTTGGTAAAGCCACCATGGAAGACGCCAAAAACATAAAGAAAGGCCCGGCGCCATTCT
ATCCGCTGGAAGATGGAACCGCTGGAGAGCAACTGCATAAGGCTATGAAGAGATACGCCCTGGTTCCTGG
AACAATTGCTTTTACAGATGCACATATCGAGGTGGACATCACTTACGCTGAGTACTTCGAAATGTCCGTT
CGGTTGGCAGAAGCTATGAAACGATATGGGCTGAATACAAATCACAGAATCGTCGTATGCAGTGAAAACT
CTCTTCAATTCTTTATGCCGGTGTTGGGCGCGTTATTTATCGGAGTTGCAGTTGCGCCCGCGAACGACAT
TTATAATGAACGTGAATTGCTCAACAGTATGGGCATTTCGCAGCCTACCGTGGTGTTCGTTTCCAAAAAG
GGGTTGCAAAAAATTTTGAACGTGCAAAAAAAGCTCCCAATCATCCAAAAAATTATTATCATGGATTCTA
AAACGGATTACCAGGGATTTCAGTCGATGTACACGTTCGTCACATCTCATCTACCTCCCGGTTTTAATGA
ATACGATTTTGTGCCAGAGTCCTTCGATAGGGACAAGACAATTGCACTGATCATGAACTCCTCTGGATCT
ACTGGTCTGCCTAAAGGTGTCGCTCTGCCTCATAGAACTGCCTGCGTGAGATTCTCGCATGCCAGAGATC
CTATTTTTGGCAATCAAATCATTCCGGATACTGCGATTTTAAGTGTTGTTCCATTCCATCACGGTTTTGG
AATGTTTACTACACTCGGATATTTGATATGTGGATTTCGAGTCGTCTTAATGTATAGATTTGAAGAAGAG
CTGTTTCTGAGGAGCCTTCAGGATTACAAGATTCAAAGTGCGCTGCTGGTGCCAACCCTATTCTCCTTCT
TCGCCAAAAGCACTCTGATTGACAAATACGATTTATCTAATTTACACGAAATTGCTTCTGGTGGCGCTCC
CCTCTCTAAGGAAGTCGGGGAAGCGGTTGCCAAGAGGTTCCATCTGCCAGGTATCAGGCAAGGATATGGG
CTCACTGAGACTACATCAGCTATTCTGATTACACCCGAGGGGGATGATAAACCGGGCGCGGTCGGTAAAG
TTGTTCCATTTTTTGAAGCGAAGGTTGTGGATCTGGATACCGGGAAAACGCTGGGCGTTAATCAAAGAGG
CGAACTGTGTGTGAGAGGTCCTATGATTATGTCCGGTTATGTAAACAATCCGGAAGCGACCAACGCCTTG
ATTGACAAGGATGGATGGCTACATTCTGGAGACATAGCTTACTGGGACGAAGACGAACACTTCTTCATCG
TTGACCGCCTGAAGTCTCTGATTAAGTACAAAGGCTATCAGGTGGCTCCCGCTGAATTGGAATCCATCTT
GCTCCAACACCCCAACATCTTCGACGCAGGTGTCGCAGGTCTTCCCGACGATGACGCCGGTGAACTTCCC
GCCGCCGTTGTTGTTTTGGAGCACGGAAAGACGATGACGGAAAAAGAGATCGTGGATTACGTCGCCAGTC
AAGTAACAACCGCGAAAAAGTTGCGCGGAGGAGTTGTGTTTGTGGACGAAGTACCGAAAGGTCTTACCGG
AAAACTCGACGCAAGAAAAATCAGAGAGATCCTCATAAAGGCCAAGAAGGGCGGAAAGATCGCCGTGTAA
TTCTAGAGTCGGGGCGGCCGGCCGCTTCGAGCAGACATGATAAGATACATTGATGAGTTTGGACAAACCA
CAACTAGAATGCAGTGAAAAAAATGCTTTATTTGTGAAATTTGTGATGCTATTGCTTTATTTGTAACCAT
TATAAGCTGCAATAAACAAGTTAACAACAACAATTGCATTCATTTTATGTTTCAGGTTCAGGGGGAGGTG
TGGGAGGTTTTTTAAAGCAAGTAAAACCTCTACAAATGTGGTAAAATCGATAAGGATCTGGATCCGTCGA
CCGATGCCCTTGAGAGCCTTCAACCCAGTCAGCTCCTTCCGGTGGGCGCGGGGCATGACTATCGTCGCCG
CACTTATGACTGTCTTCTTTATCATGCAACTCGTAGGACAGGTGCCGGCAGCGCTCTTCCGCTTCCTCGC
TCACTGACTCGCTGCGCTCGGTCGTTCGGCTGCGGCGAGCGGTATCAGCTCACTCAAAGGCGGTAATACG
GTTATCCACAGAATCAGGGGATAACGCAGGAAAGAACATGTGAGCAAAAGGCCAGCAAAAGGCCAGGAAC
CGTAAAAAGGCCGCGTTGCTGGCGTTTTTCCATAGGCTCCGCCCCCCTGACGAGCATCACAAAAATCGAC
GCTCAAGTCAGAGGTGGCGAAACCCGACAGGACTATAAAGATACCAGGCGTTTCCCCCTGGAAGCTCCCT
CGTGCGCTCTCCTGTTCCGACCCTGCCGCTTACCGGATACCTGTCCGCCTTTCTCCCTTCGGGAAGCGTG
GCGCTTTCTCATAGCTCACGCTGTAGGTATCTCAGTTCGGTGTAGGTCGTTCGCTCCAAGCTGGGCTGTG
TGCACGAACCCCCCGTTCAGCCCGACCGCTGCGCCTTATCCGGTAACTATCGTCTTGAGTCCAACCCGGT
AAGACACGACTTATCGCCACTGGCAGCAGCCACTGGTAACAGGATTAGCAGAGCGAGGTATGTAGGCGGT
GCTACAGAGTTCTTGAAGTGGTGGCCTAACTACGGCTACACTAGAAGAACAGTATTTGGTATCTGCGCTC
TGCTGAAGCCAGTTACCTTCGGAAAAAGAGTTGGTAGCTCTTGATCCGGCAAACAAACCACCGCTGGTAG
CGGTGGTTTTTTTGTTTGCAAGCAGCAGATTACGCGCAGAAAAAAAGGATCTCAAGAAGATCCTTTGATC
TTTTCTACGGGGTCTGACGCTCAGTGGAACGAAAACTCACGTTAAGGGATTTTGGTCATGAGATTATCAA
AAAGGATCTTCACCTAGATCCTTTTAAATTAAAAATGAAGTTTTAAATCAATCTAAAGTATATATGAGTA
AACTTGGTCTGACAGTTACCAATGCTTAATCAGTGAGGCACCTATCTCAGCGATCTGTCTATTTCGTTCA
TCCATAGTTGCCTGACTCCCCGTCGTGTAGATAACTACGATACGGGAGGGCTTACCATCTGGCCCCAGTG
CTGCAATGATACCGCGAGACCCACGCTCACCGGCTCCAGATTTATCAGCAATAAACCAGCCAGCCGGAAG
GGCCGAGCGCAGAAGTGGTCCTGCAACTTTATCCGCCTCCATCCAGTCTATTAATTGTTGCCGGGAAGCT
AGAGTAAGTAGTTCGCCAGTTAATAGTTTGCGCAACGTTGTTGCCATTGCTACAGGCATCGTGGTGTCAC
GCTCGTCGTTTGGTATGGCTTCATTCAGCTCCGGTTCCCAACGATCAAGGCGAGTTACATGATCCCCCAT
GTTGTGCAAAAAAGCGGTTAGCTCCTTCGGTCCTCCGATCGTTGTCAGAAGTAAGTTGGCCGCAGTGTTA
TCACTCATGGTTATGGCAGCACTGCATAATTCTCTTACTGTCATGCCATCCGTAAGATGCTTTTCTGTGA
CTGGTGAGTACTCAACCAAGTCATTCTGAGAATAGTGTATGCGGCGACCGAGTTGCTCTTGCCCGGCGTC
AATACGGGATAATACCGCGCCACATAGCAGAACTTTAAAAGTGCTCATCATTGGAAAACGTTCTTCGGGG
CGAAAACTCTCAAGGATCTTACCGCTGTTGAGATCCAGTTCGATGTAACCCACTCGTGCACCCAACTGAT
CTTCAGCATCTTTTACTTTCACCAGCGTTTCTGGGTGAGCAAAAACAGGAAGGCAAAATGCCGCAAAAAA
GGGAATAAGGGCGACACGGAAATGTTGAATACTCATACTCTTCCTTTTTCAATATTATTGAAGCATTTAT
CAGGGTTATTGTCTCATGAGCGGATACATATTTGAATGTATTTAGAAAAATAAACAAATAGGGGTTCCGC
GCACATTTCCCCGAAAAGTGCCACCTG
[124 nt withheld, positions 4018-4141]
C
[91 nt withheld, positions 4143-4233]
A
[49 nt withheld, positions 4235-4283]
CCTTTGACGTTGGAGTCCACGTTCTTT
[37 nt withheld, positions 4311-4347]
ACCCTATCTCGGTCTATTCTTTTGATTTATAAGGGATTTTGCCGATTTCGGCCTATTGGTTAAAAAATGA
GCTGATTTAACAAAAATTTAACGCGAATTTTAACAAAATATTAACGCTTACAATTTGCCATTCGCCATTC
AGGCTGCGCAACTGTTGGGAAGGGCGATCGGTGCGGGCCTCTTCGCTATTACGCCAGCCCAAGCTACCAT
GATAAGTAAGTAATATTAAGGTACGGGAGGTACTTGGAGCGGCCGCAATAAAATATCTTTATTTTCATTA
CATCTGTGTGTTGGTTTTTTGTGTGAATCGATAGTACTAACATACGCTCTCCATCAAAACAAAACGAAAC
AAAACAAACTAGCAAAATAGGCTGTCCCCAGTGCAAGTGCAGGTGCCAGAACATTTCTCTATCGATAGGT
ACCGAGCTCTTATTTAAGCAGCTGAATTTGAGGTAATTAGTTACAGCTGCAATAGGTAAATTGACATTAA
ATAATATACTTGACGTTAGGCTTCTTTACTGTAACTCACTTCTGGATGGCATGTTGTTGTCTGTTTTTAC
CTTTCTCCTTCCCCCCCCCCCAGTTGATCTATTAGGAAATAGAGAACTATCTTCATTTCTGCTCCTTCTT
CCAGGCTTGAATCTACACAACAGGCCACTCCCCAAAATTCCTCTGCTTAATTTAGAGAGCAGGTTTCAGG
GATTCACCTGGGAACAACAGCAGCAGGCACCTGACTCATATTCCTGGCGGAGAGGAAGGGAGGCCATGTA
GCTGCTCTTCCGTGGACGCGGATGCTTCCTGCCTCATAGCCGGGTCGCCTCCGCGCTAACCCCGTTGAAC
CTTGCAACCAGCCCCTCTAGAGTGTGGAAGAAAGGAGCATCGACCCAGCCTCAGGTTTCACTTCTGTTCT
AGTTTATCTATCTAACTTAGACCACATGTCTGTGCTTTCAGAAAATTTTCCCATTTTTGAATCACTAACA
GTACCCTTTATTCTTACTACTGCCAGGGATTCACTATTTTTAAACAGCTTTATTGTCATTTCAGTAGGAT
TTGGGGAAGAAAAGGAAGCGAATACATGTGTTCAATCCGTCATGTTGACTTGAAACTACGCGTTGTCAGG
CCTGGCTTCTATGATTGAGAACAGGTGCAGCCAAGCCTTTGCTCTCCCTACCACTTCTGTCTGTCAAATA
GAAAGCAGGAGGGAGCTTTTCTGTGGGATCTTTCCTTTCCTCTCAATTCTCTTTGCTGGAGAGCTCTCCA
GGATATTGGCAAGGATCTGAATTTGTGGCGCTAGCAGAGAAGCCCGAGTGAGTAACCAACTGTCCCCAAT
TGTATTAGCCTTTTAAATAAAGGATTCCCAGCAAACATTCAGAAGAAACCATATGCCTTCCAGGGATAGG
CAGCTGGAAGAGAGGGAAGAGATTAATACAGAAAAAAGCTATAGGCCATCCCGATCCTATTCTTCAGTTC
CTTTATTGGAGGCATTAAGTTTTATTTTATTAACTTCTTTCTTGCCCTTCAAAAGTTGAGGGTGCTCACT
CCAGGGCTTGTGGATATCTGCCCCAGAGAACCTCAGTGCAAAGGTTTGAAATCACAGCTGGCTGTGATTA
GAAGGATTGGGAGAGATCAGTGCTTGATTAACTTTCAGCTGCTATTGGTTTGCCTCAGTTCCTGCAGGAG
AATTAATCTGTAGGTTCGAGTAAATTTTGGATCTTAATGGATACCAGATACATTGAGCCCACCCAGACCA
CCAAGATTTTGCAATCCTTTTCCTCACATTTAAATGGTACAAATGAATTCATTCCTCCTTACTCAGTGAA
CAGAATAACTCTACCTCAAGGTTTTTCTCATATAGCATTCACTTGATTTTGCCTTCTTTTCCAAGAAAGT
ATAGATTCGTTGGGGCAAGGAGATCTGCGATCTGCATCTCAATTAGTCAGCAACCATAGTCCCGCCCCTA
ACTCCGCCCATCCCGCCCCTAACTCCGCCCAGTTCCGCCCATTCTCCGCCCCATCGCTGACTAATTTTTT
TTATTTATGCAGAGGCCGAGGCCGCCTCGGCCTCTGAGCTATTCCAGAAGTAGTGAGGAGGCTTTTTTGG
AGGCCTAGGCTTTTGCAAAAAGCTTGG
